>Addgene plasmid #198758 | pLKO.1-Teton-puro-shFAK #2 | addgene full sequence | sequence record 390716 | Addgene NGS Result
TTGGGGTTGCGCCTTTTCCAAGGCAGCCCTGGGTTTGCGCAGGGACGCGGCTGCTCTGGGCGTGGTTCCG
GGAAACGCAGCGGCGCCGACCCTGGGTCTCGCACATTCTTCACGTCCGTTCGCAGCGTCACCCGGATCTT
CGCCGCTACCCTTGTGGGCCCCCCGGCGACGCTTCCTGCTCCGCCCCTAAGTCGGGAAGGTTCCTTGCGG
TTCGCGGCGTGCCGGACGTGACAAACGGAAGCCGCACGTCTCACTAGTACCCTCGCAGACGGACAGCGCC
AGGGAGCAATGGCAGCGCGCCGACCGCGATGGGCTGTGGCCAATAGCGGCTGCTCAGCAGGGCGCGCCGA
GAGCAGCGGCCGGGAAGGGGCGGTGCGGGAGGCGGGGTGTGGGGCGGTAGTGTGGGCCCTGTTCCTGCCC
GCGCGGTGTTCCGCATTCTGCAAGCCTCCGGAGCGCACGTCGGCAGTCGGCTCCCTCGTTGACCGAATCA
CCGACCTCTCTCCCCAGGGGGATCTGTGAGTTTGGGGACCCTTGATTGTTCTTTCTTTTTCGCTATTGTA
AAATTCATGTTATATGGAGGGGGCAAAGTTTTCAGGGTGTTGTTTAGAATGGGAAGATGTCCCTTGTATC
ACCATGGACCCTCATGATAATTTTGTTTCTTTCACTTTCTACTCTGTTGACAACCATTGTCTCCTCTTAT
TTTCTTTTCATTTTCTGTAACTTTTTCGTTAAACTTTAGCTTGCATTTGTAACGAATTTTTAAATTCACT
TTTGTTTATTTGTCAGATTGTAAGTACTTTCTCTAATCACTTTTTTTTCAAGGCAATCAGGGTATATTAT
ATTGTACTTCAGCACAGTTTTAGAGAACAATTGTTATAATTAAATGATAAGGTAGAATATTTCTGCATAT
AAATTCTGGCTGGCGTGGAAATATTCTTATTGGTAGAAACAACTACATCCTGGTCATCATCCTGCCTTTC
TCTTTATGGTTACAATGATATACACTGTTTGAGATGAGGATAAAATACTCTGAGTCCAAACCGGGCCCCT
CTGCTAACCATGTTCATGCCTTCTTCTTTTTCCTACAGCTCCTGGGCAACGTGCTGGTTATTGTGCTGTC
TCATCATTTTGGCAAAGAATTGTAATACGACTCACTATAGGGCGAATTGATATGTCTAGATTAGATAAAA
GTAAAGTGATTAACAGCGCATTAGAGCTGCTTAATGAGGTCGGAATCGAAGGTTTAACAACCCGTAAACT
CGCCCAGAAGCTAGGTGTAGAGCAGCCTACATTGTATTGGCATGTAAAAAATAAGCGGGCTTTGCTCGAC
GCCTTAGCCATTGAGATGTTAGATAGGCACCATACTCACTTTTGCCCTTTAGAAGGGGAAAGCTGGCAAG
ATTTTTTACGTAATAACGCTAAAAGTTTTAGATGTGCTTTACTAAGTCATCGCGATGGAGCAAAAGTACA
TTTAGGTACACGGCCTACAGAAAAACAGTATGAAACTCTCGAAAATCAATTAGCCTTTTTATGCCAACAA
GGTTTTTCACTAGAGAATGCATTATATGCACTCAGCGCTGTGGGGCATTTTACTTTAGGTTGCGTATTGG
AAGATCAAGAGCATCAAGTCGCTAAAGAAGAAAGGGAAACACCTACTACTGATAGTATGCCGCCATTATT
ACGACAAGCTATCGAATTATTTGATCACCAAGGTGCAGAGCCAGCCTTCTTATTCGGCCTTGAATTGATC
ATATGCGGATTAGAAAAACAACTTAAATGTGAAAGTGGGTCCGCGTACAGCGGCTCCCGGGAGTTCTAGG
GATCTGCCCCTCTCCCTCCCCCCCCCCTAACGTTACTGGCCGAAGCCGCTTGGAATAAGGCCGGTGTGCG
TTTGTCTATATGTTATTTTCCACCATATTGCCGTCTTTTGGCAATGTGAGGGCCCGGAAACCTGGCCCTG
TCTTCTTGACGAGCATTCCTAGGGGTCTTTCCCCTCTCGCCAAAGGAATGCAAGGTCTGTTGAATGTCGT
GAAGGAAGCAGTTCCTCTGGAAGCTTCTTGAAGACAAACAACGTCTGTAGCGACCCTTTGCAGGCAGCGG
AACCCCCCACCTGGCGACAGGTGCCTCTGCGGCCAAAAGCCACGTGTATAAGATACACCTGCAAAGGCGG
CACAACCCCAGTGCCACGTTGTGAGTTGGATAGTTGTGGAAAGAGTCAAATGGCTCTCCTCAAGCGTATT
CAACAAGGGGCTGAAGGATGCCCAGAAGGTACCCCATTGTATGGGATCTGATCTGGGGCCTCGGTGCACA
TGCTTTACATGTGTTTAGTCGAGGTTAAAAAAACGTCTAGGCCCCCCGAACCACGGGGACGTGGTTTTCC
TTTGAAAAACACGATGATAAGGATCCACCGGAGCTTACCATGACCGAGTACAAGCCCACGGTGCGCCTCG
CCACCCGCGACGACGTCCCCAGGGCCGTACGCACCCTCGCCGCCGCGTTCGCCGACTACCCCGCCACGCG
CCACACCGTCGATCCGGACCGCCACATCGAGCGGGTCACCGAGCTGCAAGAACTCTTCCTCACGCGCGTC
GGGCTCGACATCGGCAAGGTGTGGGTCGCGGACGACGGCGCCGCGGTGGCGGTCTGGACCACGCCGGAGA
GCGTCGAAGCGGGGGCGGTGTTCGCCGAGATCGGCCCGCGCATGGCCGAGTTGAGCGGTTCCCGGCTGGC
CGCGCAGCAACAGATGGAAGGCCTCCTGGCGCCGCACCGGCCCAAGGAGCCCGCGTGGTTCCTGGCCACC
GTCGGCGTCTCGCCCGACCACCAGGGCAAGGGTCTGGGCAGCGCCGTCGTGCTCCCCGGAGTGGAGGCGG
CCGAGCGCGCCGGGGTGCCCGCCTTCCTGGAGACCTCCGCGCCCCGCAACCTCCCCTTCTACGAGCGGCT
CGGCTTCACCGTCACCGCCGACGTCGAGGTGCCCGAAGGACCGCGCACCTGGTGCATGACCCGCAAGCCC
GGTGCCTGACGCCCGCCCCACGACCCGCAGCGCCCGACCGAAAGGAGCGCACGACCCCATGCATCGGTAC
CTTTAAGACCAATGACTTACAAGGCAGCTGTAGATCTTAGCCACTTTTTAAAAGAAAAGGGGGGACTGGA
AGGGCTAATTCACTCCCAACGAAGACAAGATCTGCTTTTTGCTTGTACTGGGTCTCTCTGGTTAGACCAG
ATCTGAGCCTGGGAGCTCTCTGGCTAACTAGGGAACCCACTGCTTAAGCCTCAATAAAGCTTGCCTTGAG
TGCTTCAAGTAGTGTGTGCCCGTCTGTTGTGTGACTCTGGTAACTAGAGATCCCTCAGACCCTTTTAGTC
AGTGTGGAAAATCTCTAGCAGTAGTAGTTCATGTCATCTTATTATTCAGTATTTATAACTTGCAAAGAAA
TGAATATCAGAGAGTGAGAGGAACTTGTTTATTGCAGCTTATAATGGTTACAAATAAAGCAATAGCATCA
CAAATTTCACAAATAAAGCATTTTTTTCACTGCATTCTAGTTGTGGTTTGTCCAAACTCATCAATGTATC
TTATCATGTCTGGCTCTAGCTATCCCGCCCCTAACTCCGCCCATCCCGCCCCTAACTCCGCCCAGTTCCG
CCCATTCTCCGCCCCATGGCTGACTAATTTTTTTTATTTATGCAGAGGCCGAGGCCGCCTCGGCCTCTGA
GCTATTCCAGAAGTAGTGAGGAGGCTTTTTTGGAGGCCTAGGGACGTACCCAATTCGCCCTATAGTGAGT
CGTATTACGCGCGCTCACTGGCCGTCGTTTTACAACGTCGTGACTGGGAAAACCCTGGCGTTACCCAACT
TAATCGCCTTGCAGCACATCCCCCTTTCGCCAGCTGGCGTAATAGCGAAGAGGCCCGCACCGATCGCCCT
TCCCAACAGTTGCGCAGCCTGAATGGCGAATGGG
[124 nt withheld, positions 3955-4078]
C
[91 nt withheld, positions 4080-4170]
A
[49 nt withheld, positions 4172-4220]
CCTTTGACGTTGGAGTCCACGTTCTTT
[37 nt withheld, positions 4248-4284]
ACCCTATCTCGGTCTATTCTTTTGATTTATAAGGGATTTTGCCGATTTCGGCCTATTGGTTAAAAAATGA
GCTGATTTAACAAAAATTTAACGCGAATTTTAACAAAATATTAACGCTTACAATTTAGGTGGCACTTTTC
GGGGAAATGTGCGCGGAACCCCTATTTGTTTATTTTTCTAAATACATTCAAATATGTATCCGCTCATGAG
ACAATAACCCTGATAAATGCTTCAATAATATTGAAAAAGGAAGAGTATGAGTATTCAACATTTCCGTGTC
GCCCTTATTCCCTTTTTTGCGGCATTTTGCCTTCCTGTTTTTGCTCACCCAGAAACGCTGGTGAAAGTAA
AAGATGCTGAAGATCAGTTGGGTGCACGAGTGGGTTACATCGAACTGGATCTCAACAGCGGTAAGATCCT
TGAGAGTTTTCGCCCCGAAGAACGTTTTCCAATGATGAGCACTTTTAAAGTTCTGCTATGTGGCGCGGTA
TTATCCCGTATTGACGCCGGGCAAGAGCAACTCGGTCGCCGCATACACTATTCTCAGAATGACTTGGTTG
AGTACTCACCAGTCACAGAAAAGCATCTTACGGATGGCATGACAGTAAGAGAATTATGCAGTGCTGCCAT
AACCATGAGTGATAACACTGCGGCCAACTTACTTCTGACAACGATCGGAGGACCGAAGGAGCTAACCGCT
TTTTTGCACAACATGGGGGATCATGTAACTCGCCTTGATCGTTGGGAACCGGAGCTGAATGAAGCCATAC
CAAACGACGAGCGTGACACCACGATGCCTGTAGCAATGGCAACAACGTTGCGCAAACTATTAACTGGCGA
ACTACTTACTCTAGCTTCCCGGCAACAATTAATAGACTGGATGGAGGCGGATAAAGTTGCAGGACCACTT
CTGCGCTCGGCCCTTCCGGCTGGCTGGTTTATTGCTGATAAATCTGGAGCCGGTGAGCGTGGGTCTCGCG
GTATCATTGCAGCACTGGGGCCAGATGGTAAGCCCTCCCGTATCGTAGTTATCTACACGACGGGGAGTCA
GGCAACTATGGATGAACGAAATAGACAGATCGCTGAGATAGGTGCCTCACTGATTAAGCATTGGTAACTG
TCAGACCAAGTTTACTCATATATACTTTAGATTGATTTAAAACTTCATTTTTAATTTAAAAGGATCTAGG
TGAAGATCCTTTTTGATAATCTCATGACCAAAATCCCTTAACGTGAGTTTTCGTTCCACTGAGCGTCAGA
CCCCGTAGAAAAGATCAAAGGATCTTCTTGAGATCCTTTTTTTCTGCGCGTAATCTGCTGCTTGCAAACA
AAAAAACCACCGCTACCAGCGGTGGTTTGTTTGCCGGATCAAGAGCTACCAACTCTTTTTCCGAAGGTAA
CTGGCTTCAGCAGAGCGCAGATACCAAATACTGTTCTTCTAGTGTAGCCGTAGTTAGGCCACCACTTCAA
GAACTCTGTAGCACCGCCTACATACCTCGCTCTGCTAATCCTGTTACCAGTGGCTGCTGCCAGTGGCGAT
AAGTCGTGTCTTACCGGGTTGGACTCAAGACGATAGTTACCGGATAAGGCGCAGCGGTCGGGCTGAACGG
GGGGTTCGTGCACACAGCCCAGCTTGGAGCGAACGACCTACACCGAACTGAGATACCTACAGCGTGAGCT
ATGAGAAAGCGCCACGCTTCCCGAAGGGAGAAAGGCGGACAGGTATCCGGTAAGCGGCAGGGTCGGAACA
GGAGAGCGCACGAGGGAGCTTCCAGGGGGAAACGCCTGGTATCTTTATAGTCCTGTCGGGTTTCGCCACC
TCTGACTTGAGCGTCGATTTTTGTGATGCTCGTCAGGGGGGCGGAGCCTATGGAAAAACGCCAGCAACGC
GGCCTTTTTACGGTTCCTGGCCTTTTGCTGGCCTTTTGCTCACATGTTCTTTCCTGCGTTATCCCCTGAT
TCTGTGGATAACCGTATTACCGCCTTTGAGTGAGCTGATACCGCTCGCCGCAGCCGAACGACCGAGCGCA
GCGAGTCAGTGAGCGAGGAAGCGGAAGAGCGCCCAATACGCAAACCGCCTCTCCCCGCGCGTTGGCCGAT
TCATTAATGCAGCTGGCACGACAGGTTTCCCGACTGGAAAGCGGGCAGTGAGCGCAACGCAATTAATGTG
AGTTAGCTCACTCATTAGGCACCCCAGGCTTTACACTTTATGCTTCCGGCTCGTATGTTGTGTGGAATTG
TGAGCGGATAACAATTTCACACAGGAAACAGCTATGACCATGATTACGCCAAGCGCGCAATTAACCCTCA
CTAAAGGGAACAAAAGCTGGAGCTGCAAGCTTAATGTAGTCTTATGCAATACTCTTGTAGTCTTGCAACA
TGGTAACGATGAGTTAGCAACATGCCTTACAAGGAGAGAAAAAGCACCGTGCATGCCGATTGGTGGAAGT
AAGGTGGTACGATCGTGCCTTATTAGGAAGGCAACAGACGGGTCTGACATGGATTGGACGAACCACTGAA
TTGCCGCATTGCAGAGATATTGTATTTAAGTGCCTAGCTCGATACATAAACGGGTCTCTCTGGTTAGACC
AGATCTGAGCCTGGGAGCTCTCTGGCTAACTAGGGAACCCACTGCTTAAGCCTCAATAAAGCTTGCCTTG
AGTGCTTCAAGTAGTGTGTGCCCGTCTGTTGTGTGACTCTGGTAACTAGAGATCCCTCAGACCCTTTTAG
TCAGTGTGGAAAATCTCTAGCAGTGGCGCCCGAACAGGGACTTGAAAGCGAAAGGGAAACCAGAGGAGCT
CTCTCGACGCAGGACTCGGCTTGCTGAAGCGCGCACGGCAAGAGGCGAGGGGCGGCGACTGGTGAGTACG
CCAAAAATTTTGACTAGCGGAGGCTAGAAGGAGAGAGATGGGTGCGAGAGCGTCAGTATTAAGCGGGGGA
GAATTAGATCGCGATGGGAAAAAATTCGGTTAAGGCCAGGGGGAAAGAAAAAATATAAATTAAAACATAT
AGTATGGGCAAGCAGGGAGCTAGAACGATTCGCAGTTAATCCTGGCCTGTTAGAAACATCAGAAGGCTGT
AGACAAATACTGGGACAGCTACAACCATCCCTTCAGACAGGATCAGAAGAACTTAGATCATTATATAATA
CAGTAGCAACCCTCTATTGTGTGCATCAAAGGATAGAGATAAAAGACACCAAGGAAGCTTTAGACAAGAT
AGAGGAAGAGCAAAACAAAAGTAAGACCACCGCACAGCAAGCGGCCGCTGATCTTCAGACCTGGAGGAGG
AGATATGAGGGACAATTGGAGAAGTGAATTATATAAATATAAAGTAGTAAAAATTGAACCATTAGGAGTA
GCACCCACCAAGGCAAAGAGAAGAGTGGTGCAGAGAGAAAAAAGAGCAGTGGGAATAGGAGCTTTGTTCC
TTGGGTTCTTGGGAGCAGCAGGAAGCACTATGGGCGCAGCGTCAATGACGCTGACGGTACAGGCCAGACA
ATTATTGTCTGGTATAGTGCAGCAGCAGAACAATTTGCTGAGGGCTATTGAGGCGCAACAGCATCTGTTG
CAACTCACAGTCTGGGGCATCAAGCAGCTCCAGGCAAGAATCCTGGCTGTGGAAAGATACCTAAAGGATC
AACAGCTCCTGGGGATTTGGGGTTGCTCTGGAAAACTCATTTGCACCACTGCTGTGCCTTGGAATGCTAG
TTGGAGTAATAAATCTCTGGAACAGATTTGGAATCACACGACCTGGATGGAGTGGGACAGAGAAATTAAC
AATTACACAAGCTTAATACACTCCTTAATTGAAGAATCGCAAAACCAGCAAGAAAAGAATGAACAAGAAT
TATTGGAATTAGATAAATGGGCAAGTTTGTGGAATTGGTTTAACATAACAAATTGGCTGTGGTATATAAA
ATTATTCATAATGATAGTAGGAGGCTTGGTAGGTTTAAGAATAGTTTTTGCTGTACTTTCTATAGTGAAT
AGAGTTAGGCAGGGATATTCACCATTATCGTTTCAGACCCACCTCCCAACCCCGAGGGGACCCGACAGGC
CCGAAGGAATAGAAGAAGAAGGTGGAGAGAGAGACAGAGACAGATCCATTCGATTAGTGAACGGATCTCG
ACGGTATCGATCACGAGACTAGCCTCGAGCGGCCGCAATATTTGCATGTCGCTATGTGTTCTGGGAAATC
ACCATAAACGTGAAATCCCTATCAGTGATAGAGACTTATAAGTTCCCTATCAGTGATAGAGACACCGGCC
GGTCGAATGATAAGGTGTACTCGAGTACACCTTATCATTCGACCGGTTTTTGAATTCTCGACCTCGAGAC
AAATGGCAGTATTCATCCACAATTTTAAAAGAAAAGGGGGGATTGGGGGGTACAGTGCAGGGGAAAGAAT
AGTAGACATAATAGCAACAGACATACAAACTAAAGAATTACAAAAACAAATTACAAAAATTCAAAATTTT
CGGGTTTATTACAGGGACAGCAGAGATCCACTTTGGCCGCGGCTCGAGGGGG
Features (pLannotate 1.2.2; 29 found; start..end, strand, type, name):
    516..1088    +  intron         β-globin intron: intron from rabbit β-globin gene
   1143..1161    +  promoter       T7 promoter: promoter for bacteriophage T7 RNA polymerase
   1172..1792    +  CDS            tetR: TETR2_ECOLX - Experimental evidence at protein level: Swiss-Prot protein existence level 1. TetR is the repressor of the tetracycline resistance element; its N-terminal region forms a helix-turn-helix structure and binds DNA. Binding of tetracycline to TetR reduces the repressor affinity for the tetracycline resistance gene (tetA) promoter operator sites. From Escherichia coli.
   1938..2400    +  misc_feature   IRES: internal ribosome entry site (IRES) of the encephalomyocarditis virus (EMCV)
   2420..3019    +  CDS            PuroR: puromycin N-acetyltransferase; pac from Streptomyces alboniger; confers resistance to puromycin
   3062..3145    +  CDS            nef (fragment): NEF_HV1Z2 - Experimental evidence at protein level: Swiss-Prot protein existence level 1. Extracellular Nef protein targets CD4(+) T-lymphocytes for apoptosis by interacting with CXCR4 surface receptors. From Human immunodeficiency virus type 1 group M subtype D (isolate Z2/CDC-Z34) (HIV-1).
   3147..3380    +  LTR            3' LTR (ΔU3): self-inactivating 3' long terminal repeat (LTR) from HIV-1
   3452..3573    +  polyA_signal   SV40 poly(A) signal: SV40 polyadenylation signal
   3613..3748    +  rep_origin     SV40 ori: SV40 origin of replication
   3769..3787    -  promoter       T7 promoter: promoter for bacteriophage T7 RNA polymerase
   3795..3950    +  CDS            lacZα (fragment): LacZα fragment of β-galactosidase; lacZ fragment
   3955..4383    +  rep_origin     f1 ori (sequence partly withheld): f1 bacteriophage origin of replication; arrow indicates direction of (+) strand synthesis
   4436..4540    +  promoter       AmpR promoter: bla
   4541..5401    +  CDS            AmpR: β-lactamase; bla; confers resistance to ampicillin, carbenicillin, and related antibiotics
   5572..6160    +  rep_origin     ori: high-copy-number ColE1/pMB1/pBR322/pUC origin of replication
   6343..6435    +  CDS            lacI (fragment): lac repressor; lacI; The lac repressor binds to the lac operator to inhibit transcription in E. coli. This inhibition can be relieved by adding lactose or isopropyl-β-D-thiogalactopyranoside (IPTG).
   6448..6469    +  protein_bind   CAP binding site: CAP binding activates transcription in the presence of cAMP. E. coli catabolite activator protein
   6484..6514    +  promoter       lac promoter: promoter for the E. coli lac operon
   6522..6538    +  protein_bind   lac operator: The lac repressor binds to the lac operator to inhibit transcription in E. coli. This inhibition can be relieved by adding lactose or isopropyl-β-D-thiogalactopyranoside (IPTG). lac repressor encoded by lacI
   6583..6601    +  promoter       T3 promoter: promoter for bacteriophage T3 RNA polymerase
   6629..6855    +  promoter       RSV promoter: Rous sarcoma virus enhancer/promoter
   6856..7036    +  LTR            5' LTR (truncated): truncated 5' long terminal repeat (LTR) from HIV-1
   7083..7208    +  misc_feature   HIV-1 Ψ: packaging signal of human immunodeficiency virus type 1
   7192..7555    +  CDS            HIV-1 gag (fragment): gag protein from human immunodeficiency virus 1; gag
   7701..7934    +  misc_feature   RRE: The Rev response element (RRE) of HIV-1 allows for Rev-dependent mRNA export from the nucleus to the cytoplasm.
   8311..8411    +  CDS            Rev (fragment): human immunodeficiency virus 1 (HIV-1) Rev protein; rev; enhances nuclear export of unspliced and incompletely spliced viral mRNAs
   8452..8546    +  promoter       H1-2O2 promoter: doxycycline-inducible variant of the human H1 RNA promoter (Henriksen et al., 2007)
   8647..8764    +  misc_feature   cPPT/CTS: central polypurine tract and central termination sequence of HIV-1
   8813..507     +  promoter       hPGK promoter (across the origin): human phosphoglycerate kinase 1 promoter
