[The description below was written by a language model from this plasmid's Addgene catalogue record and pLannotate feature annotations shown in this document.]
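Description:
pLKO.1-Teton-puro-shFAK #2 is a third-generation-style, self-inactivating HIV-1 lentiviral vector built on the pLKO.1-Teton-puromycin backbone for doxycycline-inducible knockdown of human FAK (PTK2, focal adhesion kinase). The catalogue lists it simply as a mammalian expression vector, but the annotated 8.8 kb sequence shows the full lentiviral transfer architecture: an RSV promoter fused to a truncated 5' LTR, the Ψ packaging signal with a gag fragment, the Rev response element, a cPPT/CTS element, and a ΔU3 3' LTR followed by an SV40 polyadenylation signal. In bacteria it is maintained through a high-copy ColE1/pUC-type origin with ampicillin resistance. An f1 origin, an SV40 origin and remnants of lac, T7 and T3 cloning elements are also present in the backbone.

The payload combines two units in a single vector. The FAK-targeting short hairpin is not itself annotated in the feature table. It presumably lies in the unannotated gap just downstream of the H1-2O2 promoter, a variant of the human H1 RNA polymerase III promoter carrying Tet operator sites. A human PGK promoter, followed by a rabbit β-globin intron, drives a bicistronic transcript encoding the Tet repressor (tetR) and, via an EMCV IRES, puromycin N-acetyltransferase. Constitutively expressed TetR binds the operators and silences hairpin transcription. Adding tetracycline or doxycycline releases the repressor and switches on the shRNA. Puromycin selects stably transduced cells. The construct is intended for conditional depletion of FAK, and the associated publication concerns FAK copy gain and sensitivity to FAK inhibition in breast cancer. The "#2" in the name suggests it is one of several hairpins against this target.
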