Addgene plasmid #198758: pLKO.1-Teton-puro-shFAK #2
Purpose: conditional knockdown of FAK
Depositing lab: Hyonchol Jang. Depositing organization: National Cancer Center (KR). Publication: FAK-Copy-Gain Is a Predictive Marker for Sensitivity to FAK Inhibition in Breast Cancer. Kim YH, Kim HK, Kim HY, Gawk H, Bae SH, Sim HW, Kang EK, Seoh JY, Jang H, Hong KM. Cancers (Basel). 2019 Sep 2;11(9). pii: cancers11091288. doi: 10.3390/cancers11091288. PubMed 31480645.
Backbone
  Vector backbone: pLKO.1-Teton-puromycin
  Vector type: Mammalian Expression
Growth in bacteria
  Bacterial resistance: Ampicillin, 100 μg/mL
  Growth temperature: 37°C
  Growth strain: NEB Stable
  Copy number: High Copy
Gene/Insert
  Gene/Insert name: shFAK #2
  gRNA/shRNA sequence: CCGGCCGGTCGAATGATAAGGTGTACTCGAGTACACCTTATCATTCGACCGGTTTTTG
  Species: H. sapiens (human)
  Entrez Gene: PTK2 (a.k.a. FADK, FADK 1, FAK, FAK1, FRNK, PPP1R71, p125FAK, pp125FAK)
  Cloning method: Restriction Enzyme; 5′ cloning site unknown (unknown if destroyed)
Terms and licenses: Academic/Nonprofit Terms; Industry Terms: Not Available to Industry
How to cite: pLKO.1-Teton-puro-shFAK #2 was a gift from Hyonchol Jang (Addgene plasmid # 198758 ; http://n2t.net/addgene:198758 ; RRID:Addgene_198758)
